Addgene plasmid #173248: RVD-AC1
Purpose: One-step assembly of custom RVD arrays to construct DdCBE, TALE, etc.
Depositing lab: Bin Shen. Depositing organization: Nanjing Medical University. Publication: Precision modeling of mitochondrial diseases in zebrafish via DdCBE-mediated mtDNA base editing. Guo J, Zhang X, Chen X, Sun H, Dai Y, Wang J, Qian X, Tan L, Lou X, Shen B. Cell Discov. 2021 Sep 3;7(1):78. doi: 10.1038/s41421-021-00307-9. PubMed 34480028.
Backbone
  Vector backbone: TetR T vector
  Vector type: Unspecified
Growth in bacteria
  Bacterial resistance: Tetracycline, 10 μg/mL
  Growth temperature: 37°C
  Growth strain: DH5alpha
  Copy number: High Copy
Gene/Insert
  Gene/Insert name: NI-HD dimer RVD at Position1
  Species: Synthetic
  Mutation: no
  Cloning method: Restriction Enzyme; 5′ cloning site Unknown (unknown if destroyed)
Terms and licenses: Academic/Nonprofit Terms; Industry Terms: Not Available to Industry
Depositor comments: RVD is inserted into TA site of TetR T vector
How to cite: RVD-AC1 was a gift from Bin Shen (Addgene plasmid # 173248 ; http://n2t.net/addgene:173248 ; RRID:Addgene_173248)
