[The description below was written by a language model from this plasmid's Addgene catalogue record and pLannotate feature annotations shown in this document.]
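Description:
RVD-AC1 is a small (about 2.6 kb) bacterial module plasmid from a library used for one-step assembly of custom repeat-variable diresidue (RVD) arrays, the DNA-recognition repeats of TALE proteins. Such arrays are needed to build TALE-based tools, including DdCBEs, the DddA-derived cytosine base editors used for mitochondrial DNA editing. The backbone is a tetracycline-resistant T vector. It is maintained at high copy in E. coli through a ColE1/pUC-type origin and selected with the tetracycline efflux gene (TcR) driven by its native tet promoter. Short annotated fragments of a kanamycin resistance gene and an RSF origin appear to be non-functional remnants of the vector's construction. A T7 promoter lies next to the region between the resistance cassette and the origin. The vector type is otherwise unspecified, and no eukaryotic expression elements are annotated.

The payload is a synthetic dimer of two TALE repeats carrying the RVDs NI and HD, which in the standard TALE code recognise adenine and cytosine respectively, consistent with "AC" in the name. This dimer is designated for position 1 of an assembled array, and according to the depositor it was inserted at the TA cloning site of the T vector. The automated annotation did not label the repeat insert. It presumably sits in the unannotated stretch between the T7 promoter and the origin, but the record does not give its coordinates or say which flanking restriction sites are used for release during assembly. The plasmid therefore serves as a building-block donor, combined with other position-specific dimer modules to make a full-length array in a destination vector, rather than as an expression construct.
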