Features (pLannotate 1.2.2; 6 found; start..end, strand, type, name):
      1..29      +  promoter       tet promoter: E. coli promoter for tetracycline efflux protein gene
     77..1267    +  CDS            TcR: tetracycline efflux protein; tet; confers resistance to tetracycline
   1365..1439    +  CDS            KanR (fragment): aminoglycoside phosphotransferase; aphA-3; confers resistance to kanamycin
   1442..1460    -  promoter       T7 promoter: promoter for bacteriophage T7 RNA polymerase
   1894..2482    +  rep_origin     ori: high-copy-number ColE1/pMB1/pBR322/pUC origin of replication
   2554..2593    -  rep_origin     RSF ori (fragment): Plasmids containing the RSF 1030 origin of replication can be propagated in E. coli cells that contain additional plasmids with compatible origins.
>Addgene plasmid #173248 | RVD-AC1 | addgene full sequence | sequence record 352866 | Addgene NGS Result
TTGACAGCTTATCATCGATTAGCTTTAATGCGGTAGTTTATCACAGTTAAATTGCTAACGCAGTCAGGCA
CCGTGTATGAAATCTAACAATGCGCTCATCGTCATCCTCGGCACCGTCACCCTGGATGCTGTAGGCATAG
GCTTGGTTATGCCGGTACTGCCGGGCCTCTTGCGGGATATCGTCCATTCCGACAGCATCGCCAGTCACTA
TGGCGTGCTGCTAGCGCTATATGCGTTGATGCAATTTCTATGCGCACCCGTTCTCGGAGCACTGTCCGAC
CGCTTTGGCCGCCGCCCAGTCCTGCTCGCTTCGCTACTTGGAGCCACTATCGACTACGCGATCATGGCGA
CCACACCCGTCCTGTGGATTCTCTACGCCGGACGCATCGTGGCCGGCATCACCGGCGCCACAGGTGCGGT
TGCTGGCGCCTATATCGCCGACATCACCGATGGGGAAGATCGGGCTCGCCACTTCGGGCTCATGAGCGCT
TGTTTCGGCGTGGGTATGGTGGCAGGCCCCGTGGCCGGGGGACTGTTGGGCGCCATCTCCTTACATGCAC
CATTCCTTGCGGCGGCGGTGCTCAACGGCCTCAACCTACTACTGGGCTGCTTCCTAATGCAGGAGTCGCA
TAAGGGAGAGCGCCGACCCATGCCCTTGAGAGCCTTCAACCCAGTCAGCTCCTTCCGGTGGGCGCGGGGC
ATGACTATCGTCGCCGCACTTATGACTGTCTTCTTTATCATGCAACTCGTAGGACAGGTGCCGGCAGCGC
TCTGGGTCATTTTCGGCGAGGACCGCTTTCGCTGGAGCGCGACGATGATCGGCCTGTCGCTTGCGGTATT
CGGAATCTTGCACGCCCTCGCTCAAGCCTTCGTCACTGGTCCCGCCACCAAACGTTTCGGCGAGAAGCAG
GCCATTATCGCCGGCATGGCGGCCGACGCGCTGGGCTACGTCTTGCTGGCGTTCGCGACGCGAGGCTGGA
TGGCCTTCCCCATTATGATTCTTCTCGCTTCCGGCGGCATCGGGATGCCCGCGTTGCAGGCCATGCTGTC
CAGGCAGGTAGATGACGACCATCAGGGACAGCTTCAAGGATCGCTCGCGGCTCTTACCAGCCTAACTTCG
ATCATTGGACCGCTGATCGTCACGGCGATTTATGCCGCCTCGGCGAGCACATGGAACGGGTTGGCATGGA
TTGTAGGCGCCGCCCTATACCTTGTCTGCCTCCCCGCGTTGCGTCGCGGTGCATGGAGCCGGGCCACCTC
GACCTGAATGGAAGCCGGCGGCACCTCGCTAACGGATTCACCACTCCAAGAATTGGAGCCAATCAATTCT
TGCGGAGAACTGTGAATGCGCAAACCAACCCTTGATCGGGGAAGAACAGTATGTCGAGCTATTTTTTGAC
TTACTGGGGATCAAGCCTGATTGGGAGAAAATAAAATATCCCCTATAGTGAGTCGTATTACATGGTCATA
GCTGTTTCCTGGCAGCTCTGGCCCGTGTCTCAAAATCTCTGATGTTACATTGCACAAGATAAAAATATAT
CATCATGCCTCCTCTAGACCAAAGCTGGTCTCGCCCCGGAGCAGGTGGTGGCCATCGCTAGTAATATTGG
TGGCAAACAGGCTCTTGAGACGGTTCAGCGCCTCCTTCCAGTTCTCTGTCAAGCCCACGGACTCACCCCA
GATCAAGTTGTAGCGATTGCTAGTCATGACGGTGGCAAACAGGCTCTTGAAACCGTCCAACGCCTTCTAC
CAGTTCTCTGTCAAGCCCACGGACTAACCCCAGCGCAGGTGAGACCATATCTGGTCGAGCCACCCATGAC
CAAAATCCCTTAACGTGAGTTACGCGTCGTTCCACTGAGCGTCAGACCCCGTAGAAAAGATCAAAGGATC
TTCTTGAGATCCTTTTTTTCTGCGCGTAATCTGCTGCTTGCAAACAAAAAAACCACCGCTACCAGCGGTG
GTTTGTTTGCCGGATCAAGAGCTACCAACTCTTTTTCCGAAGGTAACTGGCTTCAGCAGAGCGCAGATAC
CAAATACTGTTCTTCTAGTGTAGCCGTAGTTAGGCCACCACTTCAAGAACTCTGTAGCACCGCCTACATA
CCTCGCTCTGCTAATCCTGTTACCAGTGGCTGCTGCCAGTGGCGATAAGTCGTGTCTTACCGGGTTGGAC
TCAAGACGATAGTTACCGGATAAGGCGCAGCGGTCGGGCTGAACGGGGGGTTCGTGCACACAGCCCAGCT
TGGAGCGAACGACCTACACCGAACTGAGATACCTACAGCGTGAGCTATGAGAAAGCGCCACGCTTCCCGA
AGGGAGAAAGGCGGACAGGTATCCGGTAAGCGGCAGGGTCGGAACAGGAGAGCGCACGAGGGAGCTTCCA
GGGGGAAACGCCTGGTATCTTTATAGTCCTGTCGGGTTTCGCCACCTCTGACTTGAGCGTCGATTTTTGT
GATGCTCGTCAGGGGGGCGGAGCCTATGGAAAAACGCCAGCAACGCGGCCTTTTTACGGTTCCTGGCCTT
TTGCTGGCCTTTTGCTCACATGTTCTTTCCTGCGTTATCCACAGAATCAGGGGATAACGCAGGAAAGAAC
ATGAATTAATTCTCATGT
