>Addgene plasmid #173248 | RVD-AC1 | depositor partial sequence | sequence record 336203 | RVD flanked by two Bsa I sites
GGTCTCGCCCCGGAGCAGGTGGTGGCCATCGCTAGTAATATTGGTGGCAAACAGGCTCTTGAGACGGTTC
AGCGCCTCCTTCCAGTTCTCTGTCAAGCCCACGGACTCACCCCAGATCAAGTTGTAGCGATTGCTAGTCA
TGACGGTGGCAAACAGGCTCTTGAAACCGTCCAACGCCTTCTACCAGTTCTCTGTCAAGCCCACGGACTA
ACCCCAGCGCAGGTGAGACC
